>Addgene plasmid #175774 | pHAGE-eGFP-TAX1BP1 CC1D | addgene full sequence | sequence record 352553 | Addgene NGS Result
GGTATCGCCGAATTCACAAATGGCAGTATTCATCCACAATTTTAAAAGAAAAGGGGGGATTGGGGGGTAC
AGTGCAGGGGAAAGAATAGTAGACATAATAGCAACAGACATACAAACTAAAGAATTACAAAAACAAATTA
CAAAAATTCAAAATTTTCGGGTTTATTACAGGGACAGCAGAGATCCAGTTTGGACTAGTGGAGTTCCGCG
TTACATAACTTACGGTAAATGGCCCGCCTGGCTGACCGCCCAACGACCCCCGCCCATTGACGTCAATAAT
GACGTATGTTCCCATAGTAACGCCAATAGGGACTTTCCATTGACGTCAATGGGTGGAGTATTTACGGTAA
ACTGCCCACTTGGCAGTACATCAAGTGTATCATATGCCAAGTACGCCCCCTATTGACGTCAATGACGGTA
AATGGCCCGCCTGGCATTATGCCCAGTACATGACCTTATGGGACTTTCCTACTTGGCAGTACATCTACGT
ATTAGTCATCGCTATTACCATGGTGATGCGGTTTTGGCAGTACATCAATGGGCGTGGATAGCGGTTTGAC
TCACGGGGATTTCCAAGTCTCCACCCCATTGACGTCAATGGGAGTTTGTTTTGGCACCAAAATCAACGGG
ACTTTCCAAAATGTCGTAACAACTCCGCCCCATTGACGCAAATGGGCGGTAGGCGTGTACGGTGGGAGGT
CTATATAAGCAGAGCTCGTTTAGTGAACCGTCAGATCGCCTGGAGACGCCATCCACGCTGTTTTGACCTC
CATAGAAGACACCGGCGGCCGATCTGCCACCATGGTGAGCAAGGGCGAGGAGCTGTTCACCGGGGTGGTG
CCCATCCTGGTCGAGCTGGACGGCGACGTAAACGGCCACAAGTTCAGCGTGTCCGGCGAGGGCGAGGGCG
ATGCCACCTACGGCAAGCTGACCCTGAAGTTCATCTGCACCACCGGCAAGCTGCCCGTGCCCTGGCCCAC
CCTCGTGACCACCCTGACCTACGGCGTGCAGTGCTTCAGCCGCTACCCCGACCACATGAAGCAGCACGAC
TTCTTCAAGTCCGCCATGCCCGAAGGCTACGTCCAGGAGCGCACCATCTTCTTCAAGGACGACGGCAACT
ACAAGACCCGCGCCGAGGTGAAGTTCGAGGGCGACACCCTGGTGAACCGCATCGAGCTGAAGGGCATCGA
CTTCAAGGAGGACGGCAACATCCTGGGGCACAAGCTGGAGTACAACTACAACAGCCACAACGTCTATATC
ATGGCCGACAAGCAGAAGAACGGCATCAAGGTGAACTTCAAGATCCGCCACAACATCGAGGACGGCAGCG
TGCAGCTCGCCGACCACTACCAGCAGAACACCCCCATCGGCGACGGCCCCGTGCTGCTGCCCGACAACCA
CTACCTGAGCACCCAGTCCGCCCTGAGCAAAGACCCCAACGAGAAGCGCGATCACATGGTCCTGCTGGAG
TTCGTGACCGCCGCCGGGATCACTCTCGGCATGGACGAGCTGTACAAGGCTCGAGGTTATCAAACAAGTT
TGTACAAAAAAGTTGGCATGACATCCTTTCAAGAAGTCCCATTGCAGACTTCCAACTTTGCCCATGTCAT
CTTTCAAAATGTGGCCAAGAGTTACCTTCCTAATGCACACCTGGAATGTCATTACACCTTAACTCCATAT
ATTCATCCACATCCAAAAGATTGGGTTGGTATATTCAAGGTTGGATGGAGTACTGCTCGTGATTATTACA
CGTTTTTATGGTCCCCTATGCCTGAACATTATGTGGAAGGATCAACAGTCAATTGTGTACTAGCATTCCA
AGGATATTACCTTCCAAATGATGATGGAGAATTTTATCAGTTCTGTTACGTTACCCATAAGGGTGAAATT
CGTGGAGCAAGTACACCTTTCCAGTTTCGAGCTTCTTCTCCAGTTGAAGAGCTGCTTACTATGGAAGATG
AAGGAAATTCTGACATGTTAGTGGTGGATGGGAACAAAGAAAGCGTGATTACTCATTTCAAAGAAGAGAT
TGGCAGGCTGCAGTTATGTTTGGCTGAAAAGGAAAATCTGCAAAGAACTTTCCTGCTTACAACCTCAAGT
AAAGAAGATACTTGTTTTTTAAAGGAGCAACTTCGTAAAGCAGAGGAACAGGTTCAGGCAACTCGGCAAG
AAGTTGTCTTTCTGGCTAAAGAACTCAGTGATGCTGTCAACGTACGAGACAGAACGATGGCAGACCTGCA
TACTGCACGCTTGGAAAACGAGAAAGTGAAAAAGCAGTTAGCTGATGCAGTGGCAGAACTTAAACTAAAT
GCTATGAAAAAAGATCAGGACAAGACTGATACACTGGAACACGAACTAAGAAGAGAAGTTGAAGATCTGA
AACTCCGTCTTCAGATGGCTGCAGACCATTATAAAGAAAAATTTAAGGAATGCCAAAGGCTCCAAAAACA
AATAAACAAACTTTCAGATCAATCAGCTAATAATAATAATGTCTTCACAAAGAAAACGGGGAATCAGCAG
AAAGTGAATGATGCTTCAGTAAACACAGACCCAGCCACTTCTGCCTCTACTGTAGATGTAAAGCCATCAC
CTTCTGCAGCAGAGGCAGATTTTGACATAGTAACAAAGGGGCAAGTCTGTGAAATGACCAAAGAAATTGC
TGACAAAACAGAAAAGTATAATAAATGTAAACAACTCTTGCAGGATGAGAAAGCAAAATGCAATAAATAT
GCTGATGAACTTGCAAAAATGGAGCTGAAATGGAAAGAACAAGTGAAAATTGCTGAAAATGTAAAACTTG
AACTAGCTGAAGTACAGGACAATTATAAAGAACTTAAAAGGAGTCTAGAAAATCCAGCAGAAAGGAAAAT
GGAAGGTCAGAATTCCCAGAGTCCTCAATGTTTCAAAACATGCTCAGAGCAAAATGGTTATGTTCTCACA
TTGTCAAATGCACAACCAGTTCTGCAATATGGTAATCCTTATGCATCTCAGGAAACAAGAGATGGAGCAG
ATGGTGCTTTTTACCCAGATGAAATACAAAGGCCACCTGTCAGAGTCCCCTCTTGGGGACTGGAAGACAA
TGTTGTCTGCAGCCAGCCTGCTCGAAACTTTAGTCGGCCTGATGGCTTAGAGGACTCTGAGGATAGCAAA
GAAGATGAGAATGTGCCTACTGCTCCTGATCCTCCAAGTCAACATTTACGTGGGCATGGGACAGGCTTTT
GCTTTGATTCCAGCTTTGATGTTCACAAGAAGTGTCCCCTCTGTGAGTTAATGTTTCCTCCTAACTATGA
TCAGAGCAAATTTGAAGAACATGTTGAAAGTCACTGGAAGGTGTGCCCGATGTGCAGCGAGCAGTTCCCT
CCTGACTATGACCAGCAGGTGTTTGAAAGGCATGTGCAGACCCATTTTGATCAGAATGTTCTAAATTTTG
ACTACCCAACTTTCTTGTACAAAGTGGTTCGATAACGAATTCTACCGGGTAGGGGAGGCGCTTTTCCCAA
GGCAGTCTGGAGCATGCGCTTTAGCAGCCCCGCTGGGCACTTGGCGCTACACAAGTGGCCTCTGGCCTCG
CACACATTCCACATCCACCGGTAGGCGCCAACCGGCTCCGTTCTTTGGTGGCCCCTTCGCGCCACCTTCT
ACTCCTCCCCTAGTCAGGAAGTTCCCCCCCGCCCCGCAGCTCGCGTCGTGCAGGACGTGACAAATGGAAG
TAGCACGTCTCACTAGTCTCGTGCAGATGGACAGCACCGCTGAGCAATGGAAGCGGGTAGGCCTTTGGGG
CAGCGGCCAATAGCAGCTTTGCTCCTTCGCTTTCTGGGCTCAGAGGCTGGGAAGGGGTGGGTCCGGGGGC
GGGCTCAGGGGCGGGGCGGGCGCCCGAAGGTCCTCCGGAGGCCCGGCATTCTGCACGCTTCAAAAGCGCA
CGTCTGCCGCGCTGTTCTCCTCTTCCTCATCTCCGGGCCTTTCGACCTGCAGCCCATTAATTAAACCATG
GCCAAGCCTTTGTCTCAAGAAGAATCCACCCTCATTGAAAGAGCAACGGCTACAATCAACAGCATCCCCA
TCTCTGAAGACTACAGCGTCGCCAGCGCAGCTCTCTCTAGCGACGGCCGCATCTTCACTGGTGTCAATGT
ATATCATTTTACTGGGGGACCTTGTGCAGAACTCGTGGTGCTGGGCACTGCTGCTGCTGCGGCAGCTGGC
AACCTGACTTGTATCGTCGCGATCGGAAATGAGAACAGGGGCATCTTGAGCCCCTGCGGACGGTGCCGAC
AGGTGCTTCTCGATCTGCATCCTGGGATCAAAGCCATAGTGAAGGACAGTGATGGACAGCCGACGGCAGT
TGGGATTCGTGAATTGCTGCCCTCTGGTTATGTGTGGGAGGGCTAAGCACTTCGTGGCCGAGGAGCAGGA
CTGACACTCGACCTCGAAACTTGTTTATTGCAGCTTATAATGGTTACAAATAAAGCAATAGCATCACAAA
TTTCACAAATAAAGCATTTTTTTCACTGCATTCTAGTTGTGGTTTGTCCAAACTCATCAATGTATCTTAT
CATGTCTATGCATCGATAGATCCTAATCAACCTCTGGATTACAAAATTTGTGAAAGATTGACTGGTATTC
TTAACTATGTTGCTCCTTTTACGCTATGTGGATACGCTGCTTTAATGCCTTTGTATCATGCTATTGCTTC
CCGTATGGCTTTCATTTTCTCCTCCTTGTATAAATCCTGGTTGCTGTCTCTTTATGAGGAGTTGTGGCCC
GTTGTCAGGCAACGTGGCGTGGTGTGCACTGTGTTTGCTGACGCAACCCCCACTGGTTGGGGCATTGCCA
CCACCTGTCAGCTCCTTTCCGGGACTTTCGCTTTCCCCCTCCCTATTGCCACGGCGGAACTCATCGCCGC
CTGCCTTGCCCGCTGCTGGACAGGGGCTCGGCTGTTGGGCACTGACAATTCCGTGGTGTTGTCGGGGAAA
TCATCGTCCTTTCCTTGGCTGCTCGCCTGTGTTGCCACCTGGATTCTGCGCGGGACGTCCTTCTGCTACG
TCCCTTCGGCCCTCAATCCAGCGGACCTTCCTTCCCGCGGCCTGCTGCCGGCTCTGCGGCCTCTTCCGCG
TCTTCGCCTTCGCCCTCAGACGAGTCGGATCTCCCTTTGGGCCGCCTCCCCGCCTGAGATCCTTTAAGAC
CAATGACTTACAAGGCAGCTGTAGATCTTAGCCACTTTTTAAAAGAAAAGGGGGGACTGGAAGGGCTAAT
TCACTCCCAACGAAGACAAGATCTGCTTTTTGCTTGTACTGGGTCTCTCTGGTTAGACCAGATCTGAGCC
TGGGAGCTCTCTGGCTAACTAGGGAACCCACTGCTTAAGCCTCAATAAAGCTTGCCTTGAGTGCTTCAAG
TAGTGTGTGCCCGTCTGTTGTGTGACTCTGGTAACTAGAGATCCCTCAGACCCTTTTAGTCAGTGTGGAA
AATCTCTAGCAGTAGTAGTTCATGTCATCTTATTATTCAGTATTTATAACTTGCAAAGAAATGAATATCA
GAGAGTGAGAGGCCCGGGTTAATTAAGGAAAGGGCTAGATCATTCTTGAAGACGAAAGGGCCTCGTGATA
CGCCTATTTTTATAGGTTAATGTCATGATAATAATGGTTTCTTAGACGTCAGGTGGCACTTTTCGGGGAA
ATGTGCGCGGAACCCCTATTTGTTTATTTTTCTAAATACATTCAAATATGTATCCGCTCATGAGACAATA
ACCCTGATAAATGCTTCAATAATATTGAAAAAGGAAGAGTATGAGTATTCAACATTTCCGTGTCGCCCTT
ATTCCCTTTTTTGCGGCATTTTGCCTTCCTGTTTTTGCTCACCCAGAAACGCTGGTGAAAGTAAAAGATG
CTGAAGATCAGTTGGGTGCACGAGTGGGTTACATCGAACTGGATCTCAACAGCGGTAAGATCCTTGAGAG
TTTTCGCCCCGAAGAACGTTTTCCAATGATGAGCACTTTTAAAGTTCTGCTATGTGGCGCGGTATTATCC
CGTGTTGACGCCGGGCAAGAGCAACTCGGTCGCCGCATACACTATTCTCAGAATGACTTGGTTGAGTACT
CACCAGTCACAGAAAAGCATCTTACGGATGGCATGACAGTAAGAGAATTATGCAGTGCTGCCATAACCAT
GAGTGATAACACTGCGGCCAACTTACTTCTGACAACGATCGGAGGACCGAAGGAGCTAACCGCTTTTTTG
CACAACATGGGGGATCATGTAACTCGCCTTGATCGTTGGGAACCGGAGCTGAATGAAGCCATACCAAACG
ACGAGCGTGACACCACGATGCCTGTAGCAATGGCAACAACGTTGCGCAAACTATTAACTGGCGAACTACT
TACTCTAGCTTCCCGGCAACAATTAATAGACTGGATGGAGGCGGATAAAGTTGCAGGACCACTTCTGCGC
TCGGCCCTTCCGGCTGGCTGGTTTATTGCTGATAAATCTGGAGCCGGTGAGCGTGGGTCTCGCGGTATCA
TTGCAGCACTGGGGCCAGATGGTAAGCCCTCCCGTATCGTAGTTATCTACACGACGGGGAGTCAGGCAAC
TATGGATGAACGAAATAGACAGATCGCTGAGATAGGTGCCTCACTGATTAAGCATTGGTAACTGTCAGAC
CAAGTTTACTCATATATACTTTAGATTGATTTAAAACTTCATTTTTAATTTAAAAGGATCTAGGTGAAGA
TCCTTTTTGATAATCTCATGACCAAAATCCCTTAACGTGAGTTTTCGTTCCACTGAGCGTCAGACCCCGT
AGAAAAGATCAAAGGATCTTCTTGAGATCCTTTTTTTCTGCGCGTAATCTGCTGCTTGCAAACAAAAAAA
CCACCGCTACCAGCGGTGGTTTGTTTGCCGGATCAAGAGCTACCAACTCTTTTTCCGAAGGTAACTGGCT
TCAGCAGAGCGCAGATACCAAATACTGTTCTTCTAGTGTAGCCGTAGTTAGGCCACCACTTCAAGAACTC
TGTAGCACCGCCTACATACCTCGCTCTGCTAATCCTGTTACCAGTGGCTGCTGCCAGTGGCGATAAGTCG
TGTCTTACCGGGTTGGACTCAAGACGATAGTTACCGGATAAGGCGCAGCGGTCGGGCTGAACGGGGGGTT
CGTGCACACAGCCCAGCTTGGAGCGAACGACCTACACCGAACTGAGATACCTACAGCGTGAGCTATGAGA
AAGCGCCACGCTTCCCGAAGGGAGAAAGGCGGACAGGTATCCGGTAAGCGGCAGGGTCGGAACAGGAGAG
CGCACGAGGGAGCTTCCAGGGGGAAACGCCTGGTATCTTTATAGTCCTGTCGGGTTTCGCCACCTCTGAC
TTGAGCGTCGATTTTTGTGATGCTCGTCAGGGGGGCGGAGCCTATGGAAAAACGCCAGCAACGCGGCCTT
TTTACGGTTCCTGGCCTTTTGCTGGCCTTTTGCTCACATGTTCTTTCCTGCGTTATCCCCTGATTCTGTG
GATAACCGTATTACCGCCTTTGAGTGAGCTGATACCGCTCGCCGCAGCCGAACGACCGAGCGCAGCGAGT
CAGTGAGCGAGGAAGCGGAAGAGCGCCCAATACGCAAACCGCCTCTCCCCGCGCGTTGGCCGATTCATTA
ATGCAGCAAGCTCATGGCTGACTAATTTTTTTTATTTATGCAGAGGCCGAGGCCGCCTCGGCCTCTGAGC
TATTCCAGAAGTAGTGAGGAGGCTTTTTTGGAGGCCTAGGCTTTTGCAAAAAGCTCCCCGTGGCACGACA
GGTTTCCCGACTGGAAAGCGGGCAGTGAGCGCAACGCAATTAATGTGAGTTAGCTCACTCATTAGGCACC
CCAGGCTTTACACTTTATGCTTCCGGCTCGTATGTTGTGTGGAATTGTGAGCGGATAACAATTTCACACA
GGAAACAGCTATGACATGATTACGAATTTCACAAATAAAGCATTTTTTTCACTGCATTCTAGTTGTGGTT
TGTCCAAACTCATCAATGTATCTTATCATGTCTGGATCAACTGGATAACTCAAGCTAACCAAAATCATCC
CAAACTTCCCACCCCATACCCTATTACCACTGCCAATTACCTGTGGTTTCATTTACTCTAAACCTGTGAT
TCCTCTGAATTATTTTCATTTTAAAGAAATTGTATTTGTTAAATATGTACTACAAACTTAGTAGTTGGAA
GGGCTAATTCACTCCCAAAGAAGACAAGATATCCTTGATCTGTGGATCTACCACACACAAGGCTACTTCC
CTGATTAGCAGAACTACACACCAGGGCCAGGGGTCAGATATCCACTGACCTTTGGATGGTGCTACAAGCT
AGTACCAGTTGAGCCAGATAAGGTAGAAGAGGCCAATAAAGGAGAGAACACCAGCTTGTTACACCCTGTG
AGCCTGCATGGGATGGATGACCCGGAGAGAGAAGTGTTAGAGTGGAGGTTTGACAGCCGCCTAGCATTTC
ATCACGTGGCCCGAGAGCTGCATCCGGAGTACTTCAAGAACTGCTGATATCGAGCTTGCTACAAGGGACT
TTCCGCTGGGGACTTTCCAGGGAGGCGTGGCCTGGGCGGGACTGGGGAGTGGCGAGCCCTCAGATCCTGC
ATATAAGCAGCTGCTTTTTGCCTGTACTGGGTCTCTCTGGTTAGACCAGATCTGAGCCTGGGAGCTCTCT
GGCTAACTAGGGAACCCACTGCTTAAGCCTCAATAAAGCTTGCCTTGAGTGCTTCAAGTAGTGTGTGCCC
GTCTGTTGTGTGACTCTGGTAACTAGAGATCCCTCAGACCCTTTTAGTCAGTGTGGAAAATCTCTAGCAG
TGGCGCCCGAACAGGGACTTGAAAGCGAAAGGGAAACCAGAGGAGCTCTCTCGACGCAGGACTCGGCTTG
CTGAAGCGCGCACGGCAAGAGGCGAGGGGCGGCGACTGGTGAGTACGCCAAAAATTTTGACTAGCGGAGG
CTAGAAGGAGAGAGATGGGTGCGAGAGCGTCAGTATTAAGCGGGGGAGAATTAGATCGCGATGGGAAAAA
ATTCGGTTAAGGCCAGGGGGAAAGAAAAAATATAAATTAAAACATATAGTATGGGCAAGCAGGGAGCTAG
AACGATTCGCAGTTAATCCTGGCCTGTTAGAAACATCAGAAGGCTGTAGACAAATACTGGGACAGCTACA
ACCATCCCTTCAGACAGGATCAGAAGAACTTAGATCATTATATAATACAGTAGCAACCCTCTATTGTGTG
CATCAAAGGATAGAGATAAAAGACACCAAGGAAGCTTTAGACAAGATAGAGGAAGAGCAAAACAAAAGTA
AGACCACCGCACAGCAAGCGGCCGGCCGCTGATCTTCAGACCTGGAGGAGGAGATATGAGGGACAATTGG
AGAAGTGAATTATATAAATATAAAGTAGTAAAAATTGAACCATTAGGAGTAGCACCCACCAAGGCAAAGA
GAAGAGTGGTGCAGAGAGAAAAAAGAGCAGTGGGAATAGGAGCTTTGTTCCTTGGGTTCTTGGGAGCAGC
AGGAAGCACTATGGGCGCAGCGTCAATGACGCTGACGGTACAGGCCAGACAATTATTGTCTGGTATAGTG
CAGCAGCAGAACAATTTGCTGAGGGCTATTGAGGCGCAACAGCATCTGTTGCAACTCACAGTCTGGGGCA
TCAAGCAGCTCCAGGCAAGAATCCTGGCTGTGGAAAGATACCTAAAGGATCAACAGCTCCTGGGGATTTG
GGGTTGCTCTGGAAAACTCATTTGCACCACTGCTGTGCCTTGGAATGCTAGTTGGAGTAATAAATCTCTG
GAACAGATTTGGAATCACACGACCTGGATGGAGTGGGACAGAGAAATTAACAATTACACAAGCTTAATAC
ACTCCTTAATTGAAGAATCGCAAAACCAGCAAGAAAAGAATGAACAAGAATTATTGGAATTAGATAAATG
GGCAAGTTTGTGGAATTGGTTTAACATAACAAATTGGCTGTGGTATATAAAATTATTCATAATGATAGTA
GGAGGCTTGGTAGGTTTAAGAATAGTTTTTGCTGTACTTTCTATAGTGAATAGAGTTAGGCAGGGATATT
CACCATTATCGTTTCAGACCCACCTCCCAACCCCGAGGGGACCCGACAGGCCCGAAGGAATAGAAGAAGA
AGGTGGAGAGAGAGACAGAGACAGATCCATTCGATTAGTGAACGGATCTCGAC
Features (pLannotate 1.2.2; 30 found; start..end, strand, type, name):
     40..157     +  misc_feature   cPPT/CTS: central polypurine tract and central termination sequence of HIV-1
    209..512     +  enhancer       CMV enhancer: human cytomegalovirus immediate early enhancer
    513..716     +  promoter       CMV promoter: human cytomegalovirus (CMV) immediate early promoter
    802..1518    +  CDS            EGFP: EGFP is a basic (constitutively fluorescent) green fluorescent protein published in 1996, derived from Aequorea victoria. It is reported to be a rapidly-maturing weak dimer with moderate acid sensitivity.
   1535..1552    +  protein_bind   attB1 (fragment): mutant version of attB; core recombination site for the Gateway® BP reaction BP Clonase™
   1558..3432    +  CDS            TAX1BP1 (fragment): TAXB1_HUMAN - Also known as T6BP. Experimental evidence at protein level: Swiss-Prot protein existence level 1. Inhibits TNF-induced apoptosis by mediating the TNFAIP3 anti- apoptotic activity. Degraded by caspase-3-like family proteins upon TNF-induced apoptosis. May also play a role in the pro-inflammatory cytokine IL-1 signaling cascade. From Homo sapiens (Human).
   3434..3458    -  protein_bind   attB2: mutant version of attB; recombination site for the Gateway® BP reaction BP Clonase™
   3477..3964    +  promoter       PGK promoter: mouse phosphoglycerate kinase 1 promoter
   3988..4386    +  CDS            BSD: blasticidin S deaminase; Aspergillus terreus BSD; confers resistance to blasticidin
   4387..4414    +  CDS            BleoR (fragment): antibiotic-binding protein; Sh ble from Streptoalloteichus hindustanus; confers resistance to bleomycin, phleomycin, and Zeocin™
   4428..4549    +  polyA_signal   SV40 poly(A) signal: SV40 polyadenylation signal
   4575..5163    +  misc_feature   WPRE: woodchuck hepatitis virus posttranscriptional regulatory element
   5171..5236    +  CDS            nef (fragment): NEF_HV1Z2 - Experimental evidence at protein level: Swiss-Prot protein existence level 1. Extracellular Nef protein targets CD4(+) T-lymphocytes for apoptosis by interacting with CXCR4 surface receptors. From Human immunodeficiency virus type 1 group M subtype D (isolate Z2/CDC-Z34) (HIV-1).
   5238..5471    +  LTR            3' LTR (ΔU3): self-inactivating 3' long terminal repeat (LTR) from HIV-1
   5676..5780    +  promoter       AmpR promoter: bla
   5781..6641    +  CDS            AmpR: β-lactamase; bla; confers resistance to ampicillin, carbenicillin, and related antibiotics
   6812..7400    +  rep_origin     ori: high-copy-number ColE1/pMB1/pBR322/pUC origin of replication
   7583..7637    +  CDS            lacI (fragment): lac repressor; lacI; The lac repressor binds to the lac operator to inhibit transcription in E. coli. This inhibition can be relieved by adding lactose or isopropyl-β-D-thiogalactopyranoside (IPTG).
   7643..7736    +  rep_origin     SV40 ori (fragment): SV40 origin of replication
   7761..7798    +  CDS            lacI (fragment): lac repressor; lacI; The lac repressor binds to the lac operator to inhibit transcription in E. coli. This inhibition can be relieved by adding lactose or isopropyl-β-D-thiogalactopyranoside (IPTG).
   7811..7832    +  protein_bind   CAP binding site: CAP binding activates transcription in the presence of cAMP. E. coli catabolite activator protein
   7847..7877    +  promoter       lac promoter: promoter for the E. coli lac operon
   7885..7901    +  protein_bind   lac operator: The lac repressor binds to the lac operator to inhibit transcription in E. coli. This inhibition can be relieved by adding lactose or isopropyl-β-D-thiogalactopyranoside (IPTG). lac repressor encoded by lacI
   7935..8018    +  polyA_signal   SV40 poly(A) signal (fragment): SV40 polyadenylation signal
   8185..8514    +  CDS            nef (fragment): NEF_HV1BR - Experimental evidence at protein level: Swiss-Prot protein existence level 1. Extracellular Nef protein targets CD4(+) T-lymphocytes for apoptosis by interacting with CXCR4 surface receptors (PubMed:14990729). From Human immunodeficiency virus type 1 group M subtype B (isolate BRU/LAI) (HIV-1).
   8562..8819    +  LTR            5' LTR (truncated): truncated 5' long terminal repeat (LTR) from HIV-1
   8866..8991    +  misc_feature   HIV-1 Ψ: packaging signal of human immunodeficiency virus type 1
   8975..9313    +  CDS            HIV-1 gag (fragment): gag protein from human immunodeficiency virus 1; gag
   9488..9721    +  misc_feature   RRE: The Rev response element (RRE) of HIV-1 allows for Rev-dependent mRNA export from the nucleus to the cytoplasm.
  10098..10198   +  CDS            Rev (fragment): human immunodeficiency virus 1 (HIV-1) Rev protein; rev; enhances nuclear export of unspliced and incompletely spliced viral mRNAs
