[The description below was written by a language model from this plasmid's Addgene catalogue record and pLannotate feature annotations shown in this document.]
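Description:
pHAGE-eGFP-TAX1BP1 CC1D is an HIV-1-derived lentiviral expression plasmid built on the pHAGE-eGFP backbone, designed to deliver a human TAX1BP1 variant fused at its N-terminus to EGFP into mammalian cells. In bacteria it is maintained through a high-copy ColE1/pUC-type origin and selected with ampicillin via the β-lactamase gene. The viral portion carries the elements needed for packaging and transduction: a truncated 5' LTR, the Ψ packaging signal with an adjoining gag fragment, the Rev response element for Rev-dependent nuclear export of the genomic RNA, the cPPT/CTS, which aids nuclear import of the reverse-transcribed genome, and a ΔU3 self-inactivating 3' LTR that disables LTR promoter activity after integration. Short nef, rev, lacI and SV40 fragments annotated elsewhere are backbone remnants.

Within the transfer cassette, the CMV enhancer and immediate early promoter drive the EGFP coding sequence followed by the TAX1BP1 open reading frame. The insert is flanked by attB1 and attB2 sites, consistent with the recorded Gateway cloning. TAX1BP1 is annotated as a fragment of the human protein, consistent with the listed "CC1D" mutation, although the record does not define which residues are altered. Downstream, a mouse PGK promoter expresses blasticidin S deaminase for selection of transduced cells, followed by an SV40 polyadenylation signal. A WPRE, which enhances transcript expression, precedes the 3' LTR. The construct suits stable expression and fluorescence tracking of this TAX1BP1 mutant, and it was deposited with a proteomics study of ubiquitin-binding autophagy receptors in the clearance of damaged lysosomes by lysophagy.
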