Addgene plasmid #175774: pHAGE-eGFP-TAX1BP1 CC1D
Purpose: Lentiviral vector expressing N-terminally tagged eGFP-TAX1BP1 CC1D
Depositing lab: Wade Harper. Depositing organization: Harvard Medical School. Publication: Quantitative proteomics reveals the selectivity of ubiquitin-binding autophagy receptors in the turnover of damaged lysosomes by lysophagy. Eapen VV, Swarup S, Hoyer MJ, Paulo JA, Harper JW. eLife. 2021 Sep 29;10. pii: 72328. doi: 10.7554/eLife.72328. PubMed 34585663.
Backbone
  Vector backbone: pHAGE-eGFP
  Vector type: Lentiviral
Growth in bacteria
  Bacterial resistance: Ampicillin, 100 μg/mL
  Growth temperature: 37°C
  Growth strain: NEB Stable
  Copy number: Unknown
Gene/Insert
  Gene/Insert name: TAX1BP1
  Species: H. sapiens (human)
  Mutation: CC1D
  Entrez Gene: TAX1BP1 (a.k.a. CALCOCO3, T6BP, TXBP151)
  Cloning method: Gateway Cloning
Terms and licenses: Academic/Nonprofit Terms; Industry Terms: Not Available to Industry
How to cite: pHAGE-eGFP-TAX1BP1 CC1D was a gift from Wade Harper (Addgene plasmid # 175774 ; http://n2t.net/addgene:175774 ; RRID:Addgene_175774)
